>Addgene plasmid #176536 | pHS0663 pET45b(+) KraIscB-1 TwinStrep | addgene full sequence | sequence record 345509 | Addgene NGS Result
AGGGTGGTTTTTCTTTTCACCAGTGAGACGGGCAACAGCTGATTGCCCTTCACCGCCTGGCCCTGAGAGA
GTTGCAGCAAGCGGTCCACGCTGGTTTGCCCCAGCAGGCGAAAATCCTGTTTGATGGTGGTTAACGGCGG
GATATAACATGAGCTGTCTTCGGTATCGTCGTATCCCACTACCGAGATGTCCGCACCAACGCGCAGCCCG
GACTCGGTAATGGCGCGCATTGCGCCCAGCGCCATCTGATCGTTGGCAACCAGCATCGCAGTGGGAACGA
TGCCCTCATTCAGCATTTGCATGGTTTGTTGAAAACCGGACATGGCACTCCAGTCGCCTTCCCGTTCCGC
TATCGGCTGAATTTGATTGCGAGTGAGATATTTATGCCAGCCAGCCAGACGCAGACGCGCCGAGACAGAA
CTTAATGGGCCCGCTAACAGCGCGATTTGCTGGTGACCCAATGCGACCAGATGCTCCACGCCCAGTCGCG
TACCGTCTTCATGGGAGAAAATAATACTGTTGATGGGTGTCTGGTCAGAGACATCAAGAAATAACGCCGG
AACATTAGTGCAGGCAGCTTCCACAGCAATGGCATCCTGGTCATCCAGCGGATAGTTAATGATCAGCCCA
CTGACGCGTTGCGCGAGAAGATTGTGCACCGCCGCTTTACAGGCTTCGACGCCGCTTCGTTCTACCATCG
ACACCACCACGCTGGCACCCAGTTGATCGGCGCGAGATTTAATCGCCGCGACAATTTGCGACGGCGCGTG
CAGGGCCAGACTGGAGGTGGCAACGCCAATCAGCAACGACTGTTTGCCCGCCAGTTGTTGTGCCACGCGG
TTGGGAATGTAATTCAGCTCCGCCATCGCCGCTTCCACTTTTTCCCGCGTTTTCGCAGAAACGTGGCTGG
CCTGGTTCACCACGCGGGAAACGGTCTGATAAGAGACACCGGCATACTCTGCGACATCGTATAACGTTAC
TGGTTTCACATTCACCACCCTGAATTGACTCTCTTCCGGGCGCTATCATGCCATACCGCGAAAGGTTTTG
CGCCATTCGATGGTGTCCGGGATCTCGACGCTCTCCCTTATGCGACTCCTGCATTAGGAAGCAGCCCAGT
AGTAGGTTGAGGCCGTTGAGCACCGCCGCCGCAAGGAATGGTGCATGCAAGGAGATGGCGCCCAACAGTC
CCCCGGCCACGGGGCCTGCCACCATACCCACGCCGAAACAAGCGCTCATGAGCCCGAAGTGGCGAGCCCG
ATCTTCCCCATCGGTGATGTCGGCGATATAGGCGCCAGCAACCGCACCTGTGGCGCCGGTGATGCCGGCC
ACGATGCGTCCGGCGTAGAGGATCGAGATCGATCTCGATCCCGCGAAATTAATACGACTCACTATAGGGG
AATTGTGAGCGGATAACAATTCCCCTCTAGAAATAATTTTGTTTAACTTTAAGAAGGAGATATACCATGA
GCAAGAACGTCGTCTACGTCCTCTCGCCGGAGAGAACACCATTAATGCCCTGTCAACCTGCCATTGCGAG
GTTGTTGCTGAAACAAGGAAAAGCAAAGGTGAGGCATCGAACGCCCTTTACGATTCAGCTTCTCGCACAG
CCAGAGCACGTGTACACACAACCGCTGACCCATGGCGTTGATACGGGAAGTTCCATAATCGGATCAGCCG
TGGCTAATGAGCATGGACACGTCGTGTATCTTTCGGAAGTCGAGATACGCAATGATATTGCAAACACTAT
GAAGGAACGAGCGAGAGCACGCCGCAATCGTCGTCAACGCAAGACACGCTATCGCCCTGCTCGCTGGCTC
AATCGCAAGAAATCGATCAAAACTGGACGCTTCTCGCCCACCATGAGAAGCAAGATTGATACTCATCTGC
GAGAAATTCGCTTTATACGGTCCTTGCTGCCCATCACGTCTACGATACTAGAAACAGGCTCATTTGATCC
TTATGCACTCAGAAATCCTGAAGTCCTGCAAAAGAAGTGGCTCTACCAGAGGGGCATCAACTACGGTTTT
GCCAATACCAAAGCCTATGTGCTCACACGAGACGGCTACCTCTGTCAGCAGTGCAAAGGGAAGTCAAAGG
ACCGACGGCTTGAAGTTCACCACATCATCTTCAGAAGTCGAAATGGAAGCGATGAGGAAGCGAATTTACT
CACTCTCTGCAAAACTTGTCATGATGGACTCCATGCAGGCACCATCACCCTGAAACTCACAGGCAAGAAA
AAGGGAACCTTGCAACATGCGACCCAGATGAATAGCATCCGCATTCAGTTACTCAAGCGTGTTGAGGCAG
AGGAAACCTGGGGCTTTGTCACCAAAGAGCATCGTCTTCTGGTAGGACTCCCCAAAGAGCATATCTTTGA
TGCAGCCGTGATTGCAACACGAGGAGTGAAGCCAACCTTCTATACCACGAGCGTGCTCTCAAAACACTGT
GTGTCAGATGGAGATTACAAACAAACGAAAGGAAAACACGGTCAACAACGAGTGAACACAGGTAAGATCA
TGGGATTTCGCAAGTTTGATAAGGTGTACTATTTGGGGAAGGAGTACTTTATCAAGGGGAGAATGTCTAC
CGGCTACGCGATCCTCATGGACATTGACGGCAACAAAATTGAGTTCAAACCACTTCCCAAGTTTGACAAA
ATGAAGAGAGTAAGTGCACGTTCATCATGGATGATGAAACAAAGAACCACGCCAAATCCCTCATTCTCTA
TCACCTCATCTTTGTCTGCAAGTGCGGGAAAAAACGTTAGCAGCGGCCTGGTGCCGCGCGGCAGCCATAT
GGCTAGCTGGAGCCATCCGCAGTTTGAAAAAGGTGGTGGTAGCGGTGGTGGTTCAGGTGGTAGTGCATGG
TCACACCCTCAGTTTGAGAAAAATTAATTAACCTAGGCTGCTGCCACCGCTGAGCAATAACTAGCATAAC
CCCTTGGGGCCTCTAAACGGGTCTTGAGGGGTTTTTTGCTGAAAGGAGGAACTATATCCGGATTGGCGAA
TGGG
[124 nt withheld, positions 3015-3138]
C
[91 nt withheld, positions 3140-3230]
A
[49 nt withheld, positions 3232-3280]
CCTTTGACGTTGGAGTCCACGTTCTTT
[37 nt withheld, positions 3308-3344]
ACCCTATCTCGGTCTATTCTTTTGATTTATAAGGGATTTTGCCGATTTCGGCCTATTGGTTAAAAAATGA
GCTGATTTAACAAAAATTTAACGCGAATTTTAACAAAATATTAACGTTTACAATTTCTGGCGGCACGATG
GCATGAGATTATCAAAAAGGATCTTCACCTAGATCCTTTTAAATTAAAAATGAAGTTTTAAATCAATCTA
AAGTATATATGAGTAAACTTGGTCTGACAGTTACCAATGCTTAATCAGTGAGGCACCTATCTCAGCGATC
TGTCTATTTCGTTCATCCATAGTTGCCTGACTCCCCGTCGTGTAGATAACTACGATACGGGAGGGCTTAC
CATCTGGCCCCAGTGCTGCAATGATACCGCGAGACCCACGCTCACCGGCTCCAGATTTATCAGCAATAAA
CCAGCCAGCCGGAAGGGCCGAGCGCAGAAGTGGTCCTGCAACTTTATCCGCCTCCATCCAGTCTATTAAT
TGTTGCCGGGAAGCTAGAGTAAGTAGTTCGCCAGTTAATAGTTTGCGCAACGTTGTTGCCATTGCTACAG
GCATCGTGGTGTCACGCTCGTCGTTTGGTATGGCTTCATTCAGCTCCGGTTCCCAACGATCAAGGCGAGT
TACATGATCCCCCATGTTGTGCAAAAAAGCGGTTAGCTCCTTCGGTCCTCCGATCGTTGTCAGAAGTAAG
TTGGCCGCAGTGTTATCACTCATGGTTATGGCAGCACTGCATAATTCTCTTACTGTCATGCCATCCGTAA
GATGCTTTTCTGTGACTGGTGAGTACTCAACCAAGTCATTCTGAGAATAGTGTATGCGGCGACCGAGTTG
CTCTTGCCCGGCGTCAATACGGGATAATACCGCGCCACATAGCAGAACTTTAAAAGTGCTCATCATTGGA
AAACGTTCTTCGGGGCGAAAACTCTCAAGGATCTTACCGCTGTTGAGATCCAGTTCGATGTAACCCACTC
GTGCACCCAACTGATCTTCAGCATCTTTTACTTTCACCAGCGTTTCTGGGTGAGCAAAAACAGGAAGGCA
AAATGCCGCAAAAAAGGGAATAAGGGCGACACGGAAATGTTGAATACTCATACTCTTCCTTTTTCAATCA
TGATTGAAGCATTTATCAGGGTTATTGTCTCATGAGCGGATACATATTTGAATGTATTTAGAAAAATAAA
CAAATAGGTCATGACCAAAATCCCTTAACGTGAGTTTTCGTTCCACTGAGCGTCAGACCCCGTAGAAAAG
ATCAAAGGATCTTCTTGAGATCCTTTTTTTCTGCGCGTAATCTGCTGCTTGCAAACAAAAAAACCACCGC
TACCAGCGGTGGTTTGTTTGCCGGATCAAGAGCTACCAACTCTTTTTCCGAAGGTAACTGGCTTCAGCAG
AGCGCAGATACCAAATACTGTCCTTCTAGTGTAGCCGTAGTTAGGCCACCACTTCAAGAACTCTGTAGCA
CCGCCTACATACCTCGCTCTGCTAATCCTGTTACCAGTGGCTGCTGCCAGTGGCGATAAGTCGTGTCTTA
CCGGGTTGGACTCAAGACGATAGTTACCGGATAAGGCGCAGCGGTCGGGCTGAACGGGGGGTTCGTGCAC
ACAGCCCAGCTTGGAGCGAACGACCTACACCGAACTGAGATACCTACAGCGTGAGCTATGAGAAAGCGCC
ACGCTTCCCGAAGGGAGAAAGGCGGACAGGTATCCGGTAAGCGGCAGGGTCGGAACAGGAGAGCGCACGA
GGGAGCTTCCAGGGGGAAACGCCTGGTATCTTTATAGTCCTGTCGGGTTTCGCCACCTCTGACTTGAGCG
TCGATTTTTGTGATGCTCGTCAGGGGGGCGGAGCCTATGGAAAAACGCCAGCAACGCGGCCTTTTTACGG
TTCCTGGCCTTTTGCTGGCCTTTTGCTCACATGTTCTTTCCTGCGTTATCCCCTGATTCTGTGGATAACC
GTATTACCGCCTTTGAGTGAGCTGATACCGCTCGCCGCAGCCGAACGACCGAGCGCAGCGAGTCAGTGAG
CGAGGAAGCGGAAGAGCGCCTGATGCGGTATTTTCTCCTTACGCATCTGTGCGGTATTTCACACCGCAAT
GGTGCACTCTCAGTACAATCTGCTCTGATGCCGCATAGTTAAGCCAGTATACACTCCGCTATCGCTACGT
GACTGGGTCATGGCTGCGCCCCGACACCCGCCAACACCCGCTGACGCGCCCTGACGGGCTTGTCTGCTCC
CGGCATCCGCTTACAGACAAGCTGTGACCGTCTCCGGGAGCTGCATGTGTCAGAGGTTTTCACCGTCATC
ACCGAAACGCGCGAGGCAGCTGCGGTAAAGCTCATCAGCGTGGTCGTGAAGCGATTCACAGATGTCTGCC
TGTTCATCCGCGTCCAGCTCGTTGAGTTTCTCCAGAAGCGTTAATGTCTGGCTTCTGATAAAGCGGGCCA
TGTTAAGGGCGGTTTTTTCCTGTTTGGTCACTGATGCCTCCGTGTAAGGGGGATTTCTGTTCATGGGGGT
AATGATACCGATGAAACGAGAGAGGATGCTCACGATACGGGTTACTGATGATGAACATGCCCGGTTACTG
GAACGTTGTGAGGGTAAACAACTGGCGGTATGGATGCGGCGGGACCAGAGAAAAATCACTCAGGGTCAAT
GCCAGCGCTTCGTTAATACAGATGTAGGTGTTCCACAGGGTAGCCAGCAGCATCCTGCGATGCAGATCCG
GAACATAATGGTGCAGGGCGCTGACTTCCGCGTTTCCAGACTTTACGAAACACGGAAACCGAAGACCATT
CATGTTGTTGCTCAGGTCGCAGACGTTTTGCAGCAGCAGTCGCTTCACGTTCGCTCGCGTATCGGTGATT
CATTCTGCTAACCAGTAAGGCAACCCCGCCAGCCTAGCCGGGTCCTCAACGACAGGAGCACGATCATGCT
AGTCATGCCCCGCGCCCACCGGAAGGAGCTGACTGGGTTGAAGGCTCTCAAGGGCATCGGTCGAGATCCC
GGTGCCTAATGAGTGAGCTAACTTACATTAATTGCGTTGCGCTCACTGCCCGCTTTCCAGTCGGGAAACC
TGTCGTGCCAGCTGCATTAATGAATCGGCCAACGCGCGGGGAGAGGCGGTTTGCGTATTGGGCGCC
Features (pLannotate 1.2.2; 18 found; start..end, strand, type, name):
    990..1067    -  promoter       lacI promoter: lacI
   1075..1354    -  CDS            TcR (fragment): tetracycline efflux protein; tet; confers resistance to tetracycline
   1380..1398    +  promoter       T7 promoter: promoter for bacteriophage T7 RNA polymerase
   1399..1423    +  protein_bind   lac operator: The lac repressor binds to the lac operator to inhibit transcription in E. coli. This inhibition can be relieved by adding lactose or isopropyl-β-D-thiogalactopyranoside (IPTG). lac repressor encoded by lacI
   1438..1460    +  RBS            RBS: efficient ribosome binding site from bacteriophage T7 gene 10 (Olins and Rangwala, 1989)
   2778..2795    +  CDS            thrombin site: thrombin recognition and cleavage site
   2906..2923    +  CDS            SET1 (fragment): solubility-enhancement tag derived from T7 phage gene 10B
   2931..2978    +  terminator     T7 terminator: transcription terminator for bacteriophage T7 RNA polymerase
   3015..3470    +  rep_origin     f1 ori (sequence partly withheld): f1 bacteriophage origin of replication; arrow indicates direction of (+) strand synthesis
   3585..4445    -  CDS            AmpR: β-lactamase; bla; confers resistance to ampicillin, carbenicillin, and related antibiotics
   4446..4538    -  promoter       AmpR promoter: bla
   4619..5207    +  rep_origin     ori: high-copy-number ColE1/pMB1/pBR322/pUC origin of replication
   5393..5532    -  misc_feature   bom: basis of mobility region from pBR322
   5634..5825    -  CDS            rop: Rop protein, which maintains plasmids at low copy number; rop
   5842..6222    +  CDS            YPB1_ECOLX: Protein predicted: Swiss-Prot protein existence level 4. From Escherichia coli.
   6284..6348    -  CDS            TcR (fragment): tetracycline efflux protein; tet; confers resistance to tetracycline
   6363..6384    -  protein_bind   CAP binding site: CAP binding activates transcription in the presence of cAMP. E. coli catabolite activator protein
   6397..989     -  CDS            lacI (across the origin): lac repressor; lacI; The lac repressor binds to the lac operator to inhibit transcription in E. coli. This inhibition can be relieved by adding lactose or isopropyl-β-D-thiogalactopyranoside (IPTG).
