[The description below was written by a language model from this plasmid's Addgene catalogue record and pLannotate feature annotations shown in this document.]
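Description:
pHS0663 pET45b(+) KraIscB-1 TwinStrep is a bacterial expression plasmid of about 6.5 kb built on the pET45b(+) backbone for producing the IscB protein KraIscB-1 (also recorded as IscB(HEARO)) from Ktedonobacter racemifer in E. coli. It is maintained through a ColE1/pBR322-type origin accompanied by the bom mobility region and the rop gene, and is selected with ampicillin via the β-lactamase gene and its own promoter. The catalogue lists it as high copy, although rop is normally associated with reduced copy number. An f1 origin is also present, which allows single-stranded DNA production with helper phage. Short tetracycline-resistance fragments in the annotation are nonfunctional pBR322-derived remnants.

The expression cassette follows the standard pET layout: a T7 promoter immediately followed by a lac operator, the T7 gene 10 ribosome binding site, the coding region, and a T7 terminator. A plasmid-borne lacI gene with its own promoter supplies lac repressor, so transcription stays off until IPTG is added in a host that provides T7 RNA polymerase. The roughly 1.3 kb KraIscB-1 open reading frame is not itself annotated in the feature table, but it fits the unannotated interval between the RBS and the terminator. According to the catalogue it carries a C-terminal TwinStrep tag for Strep-Tactin affinity purification. A thrombin site is annotated just downstream of where the insert would end, and a brief hit to a solubility tag fragment near the terminator is probably an incidental match. The plasmid is intended for recombinant expression of KraIscB-1, and the associated study characterised programmable RNA-guided endonucleases encoded by the IS200/IS605 transposon family.
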