Addgene plasmid #176536: pHS0663 pET45b(+) KraIscB-1 TwinStrep
Purpose: Bacterial expression of KraIscB-1-TwinStrep
Depositing lab: Feng Zhang. Depositing organization: Broad Institute. Publication: The widespread IS200/IS605 transposon family encodes diverse programmable RNA-guided endonucleases. Altae-Tran H, Kannan S, Demircioglu FE, Oshiro R, Nety SP, McKay LJ, Dlakic M, Inskeep WP, Makarova KS, Macrae RK, Koonin EV, Zhang F. Science. 2021 Oct;374(6563):57-65. doi: 10.1126/science.abj6856. Epub 2021 Sep 9. PubMed 34591643.
Backbone
  Vector backbone: pET45b(+)
  Backbone size w/o insert (bp): 5062
  Total vector size (bp): 6493
  Vector type: Bacterial Expression
Growth in bacteria
  Bacterial resistance: Ampicillin, 100 μg/mL
  Growth temperature: 37°C
  Growth strain: NEB Stable
  Copy number: High Copy
Gene/Insert
  Gene/Insert name: KraIscB-1 (alt name: IscB(HEARO))
  Species: Ktedonobacter racemifer
  Insert size (bp): 1293
  GenBank ID: WP_007920271.1
  Tag / fusion protein: TwinStrep (C terminal on insert)
Terms and licenses: Academic/Nonprofit Terms; Industry Terms: Not Available to Industry
How to cite: pHS0663 pET45b(+) KraIscB-1 TwinStrep was a gift from Feng Zhang (Addgene plasmid # 176536 ; http://n2t.net/addgene:176536 ; RRID:Addgene_176536)
